Addgene plasmid #159514: pAV-U6+27-Linear-3_PolyU(4)_HairpinDistance(19)nts_Tornado-Corn
Purpose: Tests for the impacts 4 uracils in a poly-uracil tract in conjunctiuon with a hairpin 19 nts upstream have on human polymerase III transcription elongation from a U6 promoter.
Depositing lab: Julius Lucks. Depositing organization: Northwestern University. Publication: RNA Sequence and Structure Determinants of Pol III Transcriptional Termination in Human Cells. Verosloff MS, Corcoran WK, Dolberg TB, Bushhouse DZ, Leonard JN, Lucks JB. J Mol Biol. 2021 Jun 25;433(13):166978. doi: 10.1016/j.jmb.2021.166978. Epub 2021 Apr 1. PubMed 33811918.
Backbone
  Vector backbone: pAV
  Vector type: Mammalian Expression
Growth in bacteria
  Bacterial resistance: Ampicillin, 100 μg/mL
  Growth temperature: 37°C
  Growth strain: DH5alpha
  Copy number: Unknown
Gene/Insert
  Gene/Insert name: Termination Module:Linear-3_PolyU(4)_HairpinDistance(19)nts
  Species: Synthetic
  Promoter: U6-27
  Cloning method: Gibson Cloning
  Sequencing primers: 5′ F_U6. MV.o87:GAAAGTAATAATTTCTTGGGTAGTTTG; 3′ MV.O12:gcaataaacaagttactagtcc
Terms and licenses: Academic/Nonprofit Terms; Industry Terms: Not Available to Industry
How to cite: pAV-U6+27-Linear-3_PolyU(4)_HairpinDistance(19)nts_Tornado-Corn was a gift from Julius Lucks (Addgene plasmid # 159514 ; http://n2t.net/addgene:159514 ; RRID:Addgene_159514)
