[The description below was written by a language model from this plasmid's Addgene catalogue record and pLannotate feature annotations shown in this document.]
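Description:
pAV-U6+27-Linear-3_PolyU(4)_HairpinDistance(19)nts_Tornado-Corn is a 6,276 nt mammalian expression plasmid on the pAV backbone, built as a reporter for RNA polymerase III termination in human cells. It is propagated in E. coli through a high-copy ColE1/pUC-type origin with ampicillin selection (AmpR under its own bla promoter), and it also carries an f1 phage origin. Partial AAV2 inverted terminal repeats lie on either side of the bacterial backbone segment as vector remnants. Nothing in the record indicates use for AAV packaging. An SV40 enhancer/early promoter drives a Tn5-derived segment containing neo (with ble and transposase fragments), followed by SV40 small t intron and polyadenylation sequences. This provides a potential marker for G418-type selection in mammalian cells.

The test cassette is transcribed from the human U6 promoter in the "U6+27" configuration, which retains the first 27 nucleotides of U6 snRNA at the start of the transcript. Downstream sits a synthetic termination module, inserted by Gibson assembly, in which a tract of four uracils is paired with a hairpin placed 19 nt upstream. This is followed by the Tornado-Corn reporter. The annotation detects a twister ribozyme fragment and a tRNA-like scaffold, consistent with the Tornado design, in which flanking ribozymes self-cleave to allow circularisation of an RNA. Here that RNA is the fluorogenic Corn aptamer, though the aptamer is not annotated as a separate feature. Polymerase that reads through the short poly-U tract produces the downstream aptamer. Reporter signal should therefore reflect how efficiently this combination of sequence and structure stops Pol III. The plasmid appears to be one of a series of variants differing in poly-U length and hairpin spacing.
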