Features (pLannotate 1.2.2; 21 found; start..end, strand, type, name):
    246..312     +  ncRNA          twister-P3 (fragment): Accession: RF03154 - type-P3 twister ribozyme
    319..430     +  ncRNA          tRNA: Accession: RF00005 - tRNA
    544..564     +  misc_feature   MCS (fragment): pUC18/19 multiple cloning site
    622..743     +  polyA_signal   SV40 poly(A) signal: SV40 polyadenylation signal
    792..921     +  repeat_region  AAV2 ITR (fragment): inverted terminal repeat of adeno-associated virus serotype 2 inverted
    944..1011    +  CDS            lacZα (fragment): LacZα fragment of β-galactosidase; lacZ fragment
   1042..1470    -  rep_origin     f1 ori (sequence partly withheld): f1 bacteriophage origin of replication; arrow indicates direction of (+) strand synthesis
   1497..1601    +  promoter       AmpR promoter: bla
   1602..2462    +  CDS            AmpR: β-lactamase; bla; confers resistance to ampicillin, carbenicillin, and related antibiotics
   2633..3221    +  rep_origin     ori: high-copy-number ColE1/pMB1/pBR322/pUC origin of replication
   3386..3434    -  repeat_region  AAV2 ITR (fragment): inverted terminal repeat of adeno-associated virus serotype 2 inverted
   3490..3624    -  polyA_signal   SV40 poly(A) signal: SV40 polyadenylation signal
   3647..3730    -  CDS            large T antigen (fragment): large T antigen from SV40 (simian virus 40)
   4049..4069    -  CDS            SV40 NLS: nuclear localization signal of SV40 (simian virus 40) large T antigen
   4199..4264    -  intron         small t intron: SV40 (simian virus 40) small t antigen intron
   4266..4340    -  CDS            small t antigen (fragment): SV40 (simian virus 40) small t antigen
   4343..4663    -  CDS            ble (fragment): BLE_KLEPN - Experimental evidence at protein level: Swiss-Prot protein existence level 1. Binding protein with a strong affinity to the bleomycin family of antibiotics. Binds to CL990; an antimitotic-antibiotic compound. From Klebsiella pneumoniae.
   4687..5478    -  CDS            neo: KKA2_KLEPN - Also known as kan, nptII. Experimental evidence at protein level: Swiss-Prot protein existence level 1. Resistance to kanamycin, neomycin, paromomycin, ribostamycin, butirosin and gentamicin B. From Klebsiella pneumoniae.
   5510..5833    -  CDS            tnpA (fragment): TN5P_ECOLX - Also known as tnp. Experimental evidence at protein level: Swiss-Prot protein existence level 1. Mediates transposition of transposon Tn5 by a 'cut and paste' mechanism. First, the monomeric transposase binds the 19 bp inverted DNA repeats flanking the transposon. Then, dimerization of the DNA- bound transposase creates a synaptic DNA complex. After nicking of the first DNA strand, excision of the transposon proceeds through a series of intermediates. The transposase then mediates the insertion of the transposon at a new site by strand transfer. The activity of the wild- type tran
   5835..6164    -  promoter       SV40 promoter: SV40 enhancer and early promoter
   6197..161     +  promoter       U6 promoter (across the origin): RNA polymerase III promoter for human U6 snRNA
>Addgene plasmid #159514 | pAV-U6+27-Linear-3_PolyU(4)_HairpinDistance(19)nts_Tornado-Corn | addgene full sequence | sequence record 311759 | Addgene NGS Result
TGTAAACACAAAGATATTAGTACAAAATACGTGACGTAGAAAGTAATAATTTCTTGGGTAGTTTGCAGTT
TTAAAATTATGTTTTAAAATGGACTATCATATGCTTACCGTAACTTGAAAGTATTTCGATTTCTTGGCTT
TATATATCTTGTGGAAAGGACGAAACACCGTGCTCGCTTCGGCAGCACATAGGTTGCGGCTTTCTGCTGC
AATCAACAAGCAGCCAACTCCAATTTTCGACGGCCATCAGTCGCCGGTCCCAAGCCCGGATAAAATGGGA
GGGGGCGGGAAACCGCCTAACCATGCCGACTGATGGCAGGCCCGGATAGCTCAGTCGGTAGAGCAGCGGC
CGCGCGATTCGAGGAAGGAGGTCTGAGGAGGTCACTGAATCGCGCGGCCGCGGGTCCAGGGTTCAAGTCC
CTGTTCGGGCCTGCCATCAGTCGGCGTGGACTGTAGAACACTGCCAATGCCGGTCCCAAGCCCGGATAAA
AGTGGAGGGTACAGTCCACGCTCTAGAGCGGACTTCGGTCCGCTTTTTACTAGGACCTGCAGGCATGCAA
GCTTGACGTCGGTTACCGATATCCATATGGCGGCCGCATCGATCTCGAGCCGCGGACTAGTAACTTGTTT
ATTGCAGCTTATAATGGTTACAAATAAAGCAATAGCATCACAAATTTCACAAATAAAGCATTTTTTTCAC
TGCATTCTAGTTGTGGTTTGTCCAAACTCATCAATGTATCTTATCATGTCTTACGTAGATAAGTAGCATG
GCGGGTTAATCATTAACTACAAGGAACCCCTAGTGATGGAGTTGGCCACTCCCTCTCTGCGCGCTCGCTC
GCTCACTGAGGCCGGGCGACCAAAGGTCGCCCGACGCCCGGGCTTTGCCCGGGCGGCCTCAGTGAGCGAG
CGAGCGCGCAGAGAGGGACAGATCTGCAGATCTGCTGGCGTAATAGCGAAGAGGCCCGCACCGATCGCCC
TTCCCAACAGTTGCGCAGCCTGAATGGCGAATGGAAATTGTAAGCGTTAATATTTTGTTAAAATTCGCGT
TAAATTTTTGTTAAATCAGCTCATTTTTTAACCAATAGGCCGAAATCGGCAAAATCCCTTATAAATCAAA
AGAATAGACCGAGATAGGGT
[37 nt withheld, positions 1141-1177]
AAAGAACGTGGACTCCAACGTCAAAGG
[49 nt withheld, positions 1205-1253]
T
[91 nt withheld, positions 1255-1345]
G
[124 nt withheld, positions 1347-1470]
CAGGTGGCACTTTTCGGGGAAATGTGCGCGGAACCCCTATTTGTTTATTTTTCTAAATACATTCAAATAT
GTATCCGCTCATGAGACAATAACCCTGATAAATGCTTCAATAATATTGAAAAAGGAAGAGTATGAGTATT
CAACATTTCCGTGTCGCCCTTATTCCCTTTTTTGCGGCATTTTGCCTTCCTGTTTTTGCTCACCCAGAAA
CGCTGGTGAAAGTAAAAGATGCTGAAGATCAGTTGGGTGCACGAGTGGGTTACATCGAACTGGATCTCAA
CAGCGGTAAGATCCTTGAGAGTTTTCGCCCCGAAGAACGTTTTCCAATGATGAGCACTTTTAAAGTTCTG
CTATGTGGCGCGGTATTATCCCGTATTGACGCCGGGCAAGAGCAACTCGGTCGCCGCATACACTATTCTC
AGAATGACTTGGTTGAGTACTCACCAGTCACAGAAAAGCATCTTACGGATGGCATGACAGTAAGAGAATT
ATGCAGTGCTGCCATAACCATGAGTGATAACACTGCGGCCAACTTACTTCTGACAACGATCGGAGGACCG
AAGGAGCTAACCGCTTTTTTGCACAACATGGGGGATCATGTAACTCGCCTTGATCGTTGGGAACCGGAGC
TGAATGAAGCCATACCAAACGACGAGCGTGACACCACGATGCCTGTAGCAATGGCAACAACGTTGCGCAA
ACTATTAACTGGCGAACTACTTACTCTAGCTTCCCGGCAACAATTAATAGACTGGATGGAGGCGGATAAA
GTTGCAGGACCACTTCTGCGCTCGGCCCTTCCGGCTGGCTGGTTTATTGCTGATAAATCTGGAGCCGGTG
AGCGTGGGTCTCGCGGTATCATTGCAGCACTGGGGCCAGATGGTAAGCCCTCCCGTATCGTAGTTATCTA
CACGACGGGGAGTCAGGCAACTATGGATGAACGAAATAGACAGATCGCTGAGATAGGTGCCTCACTGATT
AAGCATTGGTAACTGTCAGACCAAGTTTACTCATATATACTTTAGATTGATTTAAAACTTCATTTTTAAT
TTAAAAGGATCTAGGTGAAGATCCTTTTTGATAATCTCATGACCAAAATCCCTTAACGTGAGTTTTCGTT
CCACTGAGCGTCAGACCCCGTAGAAAAGATCAAAGGATCTTCTTGAGATCCTTTTTTTCTGCGCGTAATC
TGCTGCTTGCAAACAAAAAAACCACCGCTACCAGCGGTGGTTTGTTTGCCGGATCAAGAGCTACCAACTC
TTTTTCCGAAGGTAACTGGCTTCAGCAGAGCGCAGATACCAAATACTGTTCTTCTAGTGTAGCCGTAGTT
AGGCCACCACTTCAAGAACTCTGTAGCACCGCCTACATACCTCGCTCTGCTAATCCTGTTACCAGTGGCT
GCTGCCAGTGGCGATAAGTCGTGTCTTACCGGGTTGGACTCAAGACGATAGTTACCGGATAAGGCGCAGC
GGTCGGGCTGAACGGGGGGTTCGTGCACACAGCCCAGCTTGGAGCGAACGACCTACACCGAACTGAGATA
CCTACAGCGTGAGCTATGAGAAAGCGCCACGCTTCCCGAAGGGAGAAAGGCGGACAGGTATCCGGTAAGC
GGCAGGGTCGGAACAGGAGAGCGCACGAGGGAGCTTCCAGGGGGAAACGCCTGGTATCTTTATAGTCCTG
TCGGGTTTCGCCACCTCTGACTTGAGCGTCGATTTTTGTGATGCTCGTCAGGGGGGCGGAGCCTATGGAA
AAACGCCAGCAACGCGGCCTTTTTACGGTTCCTGGCCTTTTGCTGGCCTTTTGCTCACATGTTCTTTCCT
GCGTTATCCCCTGATTCTGTGGATAACCGTATTACCGCCTTTGAGTGAGCTGATACCGCTCGCCGCAGCC
GAACGACCGAGCGCAGCGAGTCAGTGAGCGAGCGCGCAGAGAGGGAGTGGCCAACTCCATCACTAGGGGT
TCCTGGAGGGGTGGAGTCGTGACGTGAATTACGTCATAGGGTTAGGGAGGTCCTGGATCGATCCAGACAT
GATAAGATACATTGATGAGTTTGGACAAACCACAACTAGAATGCAGTGAAAAAAATGCTTTATTTGTGAA
ATTTGTGATGCTATTGCTTTATTTGTAACCATTATAAGCTGCAATAAACAAGTTAACAACAACAATTGCA
TTCATTTTATGTTTCAGGTTCAGGGGGAGGTGTGGGAGGTTTTTTAAAGCAAGTAAAACCTCTACAAATG
TGGTATGGCTGATTATGATCTCTAGTCAAGGCACTATACATCAAATATTCCTTATTAACCCCTTTACAAA
TTAAAAAGCTAAAGGTACACAATTTTTGAGCATAGTTATTAATAGCAGACACTCTATGCCTGTGTGGAGT
AAGAAAAAACAGTATGTTATGATTATAACTGTTATGCCTACTTATAAAGGTTACAGAATATTTTTCCATA
ATTTTCTTGTATAGCAGTGCAGCTTTTTCCTTTGTGGTGTAAATAGCAAAGCAAGCAAGAGTTCTATTAC
TAAACACAGCATGACTCAAAAAACTTAGCAATTCTGAAGGAAAGTCCTTGGGGTCTTCTACCTTTCTCTT
CTTTTTTGGAGGAGTAGAATGTTGAGAGTCAGCAGTAGCCTCATCATCACTAGATGGCATTTCTTCTGAG
CAAAACAGGTTTTCCTCATTAAAGGCATTCCACCACTGCTCCCATTCATCAGTTCCATAGGTTGGAATCT
AAAATACACAAACAATTAGAATCAGTAGTTTAACACATTATACACTTAAAAATTTTATATTTACCTTAGA
GCTTTAAATCTCTGTAGGTAGTTTGTCCAATTATGTCACACCACAGAAGTAAGGTTCCTTCACAAAGATC
CGGACCAAAGCGGCCATCGTGCCTCCCCACTCCTGCAGTTCGGGGGCATGGATGCGCGGATAGCCGCTGC
TGGTTTCCTGGATGCCGACGGATTTGCACTGCCGGTAGAACTCCGCGAGGTCGTCCAGCCTCAGGCAGCA
GCTGAACCAACTCGCGAGGGGATCGAGCCCGGGGTGGGCGAAGAACTCCAGCATGAGATCCCCGCGCTGG
AGGATCATCCAGCCGGCGTCCCGGAAAACGATTCCGAAGCCCAACCTTTCATAGAAGGCGGCGGTGGAAT
CGAAATCTCGTGATGGCAGGTTGGGCGTCGCTTGGTCGGTCATTTCGAACCCCAGAGTCCCGCTCAGAAG
AACTCGTCAAGAAGGCGATAGAAGGCGATGCGCTGCGAATCGGGAGCGGCGATACCGTAAAGCACGAGGA
AGCGGTCAGCCCATTCGCCGCCAAGCTCTTCAGCAATATCACGGGTAGCCAACGCTATGTCCTGATAGCG
GTCCGCCACACCCAGCCGGCCACAGTCGATGAATCCAGAAAAGCGGCCATTTTCCACCATGATATTCGGC
AAGCAGGCATCGCCATGGGTCACGACGAGATCCTCGCCGTCGGGCATGCGCGCCTTGAGCCTGGCGAACA
GTTCGGCTGGCGCGAGCCCCTGATGCTCTTCGTCCAGATCATCCTGATCGACAAGACCGGCTTCCATCCG
AGTACGTGCTCGCTCGATGCGATGTTTCGCTTGGTGGTCGAATGGGCAGGTAGCCGGATCAAGCGTATGC
AGCCGCCGCATTGCATCAGCCATGATGGATACTTTCTCGGCAGGAGCAAGGTGAGATGACAGGAGATCCT
GCCCCGGCACTTCGCCCAATAGCAGCCAGTCCCTTCCCGCTTCAGTGACAACGTCGAGCACAGCTGCGCA
AGGAACGCCCGTCGTGGCCAGCCACGATAGCCGCGCTGCCTCGTCCTGCAGTTCATTCAGGGCACCGGAC
AGGTCGGTCTTGACAAAAAGAACCGGGCGCCCCTGCGCTGACAGCCGGAACACGGCGGCATCAGAGCAGC
CGATTGTCTGTTGTGCCCAGTCATAGCCGAATAGCCTCTCCACCCAAGCGGCCGGAGAACCTGCGTGCAA
TCCATCTTGTTCAATCATGCGAAACGATCCTCATCCTGTCTCTTGATCAGATCTTGATCCCCTGCGCCAT
CAGATCCTTGGCGGCAAGAAAGCCATCCAGTTTACTTTGCAGGGCTTCCCAACCTTACCAGAGGGCGCCC
CAGCTGGCAATTCCGGTTCGCTTGCTGTCCATAAAACCGCCCAGTCTAGCTATCGCCATGTAAGCCCACT
GCAAGCTACCTGCTTTCTCTTTGCGCTTGCGTTTTCCCTTGTCCAGATAGCCCAGTAGCTGACATTCATC
CGGGGTCAGCACCGTTTCTGCGGACTGGCTTTCTACGTGTTCCGCTTCCTTTAGCAGCCCTTGCGCCCTG
AGTGCTTGCGGCAGCGTGAAGCTTTTTGCAAAAGCCTAGGCCTCCAAAAAAGCCTCCTCACTACTTCTGG
AATAGCTCAGAGGCCGAGGCGGCCTCGGCCTCTGCATAAATAAAAAAAATTAGTCAGCCATGGGGCGGAG
AATGGGCGGAACTGGGCGGAGTTAGGGGCGGGATGGGCGGAGTTAGGGGCGGGACTATGGTTGCTGACTA
ATTGAGATGCATGCTTTGCATACTTCTGCCTGCTGGGGAGCCTGGGGACTTTCCACACCTGGTTGCTGAC
TAATTGAGATGCATGCTTTGCATACTTCTGCCTGCTGGGGAGCCTGGGGACTTTCCACACCCTAACTGAC
ACACATTCCACAGCCGGATCCAAGGTCGGGCAGGAAGAGGGCCTATTTCCCATGATTCCTTCATATTTGC
ATATACGATACAAGGCTGTTAGAGAGATAATTAGAATTAATTTGAC
