>Addgene plasmid #159514 | pAV-U6+27-Linear-3_PolyU(4)_HairpinDistance(19)nts_Tornado-Corn | depositor partial sequence | sequence record 308372 | 27-Termination_Module
GTGCTCGCTTCGGCAGCACATAGGTTGCGGCTTTCTGCTGCAATCAACAAGCAGCCAACTCCAATTTT
