>Addgene plasmid #159514 | pAV-U6+27-Linear-3_PolyU(4)_HairpinDistance(19)nts_Tornado-Corn | depositor partial sequence | sequence record 308373 | Tornado-Corn
GGCCATCAGTCGCCGGTCCCAAGCCCGGATAAAATGGGAGGGGGCGGGAAACCGCCTAACCATGCCGACT
GATGGCAGGCCCGGATAGCTCAGTCGGTAGAGCAGCGGCCGCGCGATTCGAGGAAGGAGGTCTGAGGAGG
TCACTGAATCGCGCGGCCGCGGGTCCAGGGTTCAAGTCCCTGTTCGGGCCTGCCATCAGTCGGCGTGGAC
TGTAGAACACTGCCAATGCCGGTCCCAAGCCCGGATAAAAGTGGAGGGTACAGTCCACGCTCTAGAGCGG
ACTTCGGTCCGCTTTT
